>Addgene plasmid #107865 | p15aC-1D-5 | addgene full sequence | sequence record 214008 | Addgene NGS Result
ACTCTTCCTTTTTCAATATTATTGAAGCATTTATCAGGGTTATTGTCTCATGAGCGGATACATATTTGAA
TGTATTTAGAAAAATAAACAAATAGGGGTTCCGCGCACATTTCCCCGAAAAGTGCCACCTGACGTCTAAG
AAACCATTATTATCATGACATTAACCTATAAAAATAGGCGTATCACGAGGCCCTTTCGTCACACAGCTAA
CACCACGTCGTCCCTATCTGCTGCCCTAGGTTCAGCACTCTTCTCTTTAGATCTAGCTTCATGTGGCAGG
AGAAAAAAGGCTGCACCGGTGCGTCAGCAGAATATGTGATACAGGATATATTCCGCTTCCTCGCTCACTG
ACTCGCTACGCTCGGTCGTTCGACTGCGGCGAGCGGAAATGGCTTACGAACGGGGCGGAGATTTCCTGGA
AGATGCCAGGAAGATACTTAACAGGGAAGTGAGAGGGCCGCGGCAAAGCCGTTTTTCCATAGGCTCCGCC
CCCCTGACAAGCATCACGAAATCTGACGCTCAAATCAGTGGTGGCGAAACCCGACAGGACTATAAAGATA
CCAGGCGTTTCCCCCTGGCGGCTCCCTCGTGCGCTCTCCTGTTCCTGCCTTTCGGTTTACCGGTGTCATT
CCGCTGTTATGGCCGCGTTTGTCTCATTCCACGCCTGACACTCAGTTCCGGGTAGGCAGTTCGCTCCAAG
CTGGACTGTATGCACGAACCCCCCGTTCAGTCCGACCGCTGCGCCTTATCCGGTAACTATCGTCTTGAGT
CCAACCCGGAAAGACATGCAAAAGCACCACTGGCAGCAGCCACTGGTAATTGATTTAGAGGAGTTAGTCT
TGAAGTCATGCGCCGGTTAAGGCTAAACTGAAAGGACAAGTTTTGGTGACTGCGCTCCTCCAAGCCAGTT
ACCTCGGTTCAAAGAGTTGGTAGCTCAGAGAACCTTCGAAAAACCGCCCTGCAAGGCGGTTTTTTCGTTT
TCAGAGCAAGAGATTACGCGCAGACCAAAACGATCTCAAGAAGATCATCTTATTAATCAGATAAAATATT
TCTAGATTTCAGTGCAATTTATCTCTTCAAATGTAGCACCTGAAGTCAGCCCCATACGATATAAGTTGTA
GCGGCCGCACACAGCTAACACCACGTCGTCCCTATCTGCTGCCCTAGGTCTATGAGTGGTTGCTGGATAA
CTTTACGGGCATGCATAAGGCTCGTATAATATATTCAGGGAGACCACAACGGTTTCCCTCTACAAATAAT
TTTGTTTAACTTTGAGGGACTACAAAAGTACAAGTAAGGAGGTATACATGGAGCAGAAATTGATTAGCGA
GGAAGATTTGGGTAGCGACGGTAGCGCCGGTCCGAAAGCTAAAACTACCACACCATTGCAGGTATGTTTG
TTTTACCCTAACCTCATTGGCTACACACGCGTTATTCTTTCATTGATTTCCTTCTGCTTGCTCGGCCACT
TTCCCATTGCATTTTTATTTTGTTACATCATTGGTTTTGTGCTGGACGCGGTGGATGGCATGGTAGCGCG
ACGGTTTGGCCAATGCACACAGTTTGGTGCAATACTTGATATGTTGACGGATCGGGCGTCAACGGCTGGT
TTGATTGTTGTGGTTGTGCAGGTATTACAACCGCTTCCACATTGGGGAGCCACTTCGCTTGCATGTCTTG
TTTTCCTGGATATTTCTTCGCATTTCTGCGTCATGTACGTGTCGCTTTATGCTGGCCGTACTAGTCATAA
GGACGTGAGCAGCAGTATTTTTTCACTTCTGCGACTTTATTATACAAATCGTCCGTTTATGTGTGCACTT
TGCGTCGGACAGGAACTTTTCTACTTAAACTTATATATGTACGGCGTGTATGGGATCGCTGAACCTGCGT
TTCTGTTCTTTATGGCTTTGACAGCCGCGTTGAGTGCTTTCAAGCAGGTGGTGAATGTGCAACAGCTGCT
GGATAGCATGTATCATCTGGCGGTTCTGGATGCTGCGGGAAGCCGCCAGTAATCGCACTAGCCGCTATAT
TAAGGAGGTAATAAATGGTGGAACAAAAGTTGATCAGCGAAGAAGACTTGGGCAGCGATGGTAGCGCGGG
TGCGTCGGCCTCCTCCGGGCCGTCGTCTTCGGTCGGTTTTTCATCCTTTGATCCCGCGGTCCCTTCCTGT
ACCTTGTCCTCAGCATCTGGAATCAAGAGACCCATGGCATCTGAGGTGCCTTATGCCTCTGGCATGCCCA
TCAAGAAAATAGGCCATAGAAGTGTTGATTCCTCAGGAGAGACAACATATAAAAAGACAACCTCATCAGC
CTTGAAAGGTGCCATCCAGTTAGGCATTACCCACACTGTGGGGAGCCTGAGTACCAAACCAGAGCGTGAT
GTCCTCATGCAAGATTTCTACGTGGTTGAGAGTATCTTCTTTCCCAGTGAAGGGAGCAACCTGACCCCTG
CTCATCACTACAATGACTTTCGTTTCAAGACCTATGCACCTGTTGCCTTCCGCTACTTCCGGGAGCTATT
TGGTATCCGGCCCGATGATTACTTGTATTCCCTCTGCAGTGAGCCGCTGATTGAACTCTGTAGCTCTGGA
GCTAGTGGTTCCCTATTCTATGTGTCCAGCGACGATGAGTTCATTATTAAGACAGTCCAACATAAAGAGG
CGGAATTTCTGCAGAAGCTGCTTCCAGGATACTACATGAACCTCAACCAGAACCCTCGGACTTTGCTGCC
TAAATTCTATGGACTGTACTGTGTGCAGGCAGGTGGCAAGAACATTCGGATTGTGGTGATGAACAATCTT
TTACCAAGATCGGTAAAAATGCATATCAAATATGACCTCAAAGGCTCAACCTACAAACGGCGGGCTTCCC
AGAAAGAGCGAGAGAAGCCTCTTCCCACATTTAAAGACCTAGACTTCTTACAAGACATCCCTGATGGTCT
TTTTTTGGATGCTGACATGTACAACGCTCTCTGTAAGACCCTGCAGCGTGACTGTTTGGTGCTGCAGAGC
TTCAAGATAATGGATTACAGCCTCTTGATGTCAATCCATAATATAGATCATGCACAACGAGAGCCCTTAA
GCAGTGAAACACAGTACTCAGTTGATACTCGAAGACCGGCCCCCCAAAAGGCTCTGTATTCCACAGCCAT
GGAATCCATCCAGGGAGAGGCTCGACGGGGTGGTACCATGGAGACTGATGACCATATGGGTGGCATCCCT
GCCCGGAATAGTAAAGGGGAAAGGCTTCTGCTTTATATTGGCATCATTGACATTCTACAGTCTTACAGGT
TTGTTAAGAAGTTGGAGCACTCTTGGAAAGCCCTGGTACATGACGGAGACACTGTCTCAGTGCATCGCCC
AGGCTTCTACGCTGAACGGTTCCAGCGCTTCATGTGCAACACAGTATTTAAGAAGATTCCCTTGAAGCCT
TCTCCTTCCAAAAAGTTTCGGTCTGGCTCATCTTTCTCTCGGCGAGCAGGCTCCAGTGGCAACTCCTGCA
TTACTTACCAGCCATCGGTCTCTGGGGAACACAAGGCACAAGTGACAACAAAGGCAGAAGTGGAGCCAGG
CGTTCACCTTGGTCGTCCTGATGTTTTACCTCAGACTCCACCTTTGGAGGAAATCAGTGAGGGCTCGCCT
ATTCCTGACCCCAGTTTCTCACCTCTAGTTGGAGAGACTTTGCAAATGCTAACTACAAGTACAACCTTGG
AAAAGCTTGAAGTTGCAGAGTCAGAGTTCACCCATTAATAATAATGATGAGTTAATAACAGCCTGCTGGT
AATCGCAGGCCTTTTTATTTTTTTTTTTAGCTAGCAGCAGATTACGCGCAGAAAAAAAGGATCTCAAGAA
GATCCTTTGATCTTATTCTACGGGGTCTGACGCTCAGTGGAACGAAAACTCACGTTAAGGGATTTTGGTC
ATGAGATTATCAAAAAGGATCTTCACCTAGATCCTTTTAAATTAAAAATGAAGTTTTAAATCAATCTAAA
GTATATATGAGTAAACTTGGTCTGACAGTTACGCCCCGCCCTGCCACTCATCGCAGTACTGTTGTAATTC
ATTAAGCATTCTGCCGACATGGAAGCCATCACAAACGGCATGATGAACCTGAATCGCCAGCGGCATCAGC
ACCTTGTCGCCTTGCGTATAATATTTGCCCATGGTGAAAACGGGGGCGAAGAAGTTGTCCATATTGGCCA
CGTTTAAATCAAAACTGGTGAAACTCACCCAGGGATTGGCTGAGACGAAAAACATATTCTCAATAAACCC
TTTAGGGAAATAGGCCAGGTTTTCACCGTAACACGCCACATCTTGCGAATATATGTGTAGAAACTGCCGG
AAATCGTCGTGGTATTCACTCCAGAGCGATGAAAACGTTTCAGTTTGCTCATGGAAAACGGTGTAACAAG
GGTGAACACTATCCCATATCACCAGCTCACCGTCTTTCATTGCCATACGGAACTCCGGATGAGCATTCAT
CAGGCGGGCAAGAATGTGAATAAAGGCCGGATAAAACTTGTGCTTATTTTTCTTTACGGTCTTTAAAAAG
GCCGTAATATCCAGCTGAACGGTCTGGTTATAGGTACATTGAGCAACTGACTGAAATGCCTCAAAATGTT
CTTTACGATGCCATTGGGATATATCAACGGTGGTATATCCAGTGATTTTTTTCTCCAT
Features (pLannotate 1.2.2; 6 found; start..end, strand, type, name):
      1..105     -  promoter       AmpR promoter: bla
    331..386     -  rep_origin     RSF ori (fragment): Plasmids containing the RSF 1030 origin of replication can be propagated in E. coli cells that contain additional plasmids with compatible origins.
    474..1019    -  rep_origin     p15A ori: Plasmids containing the medium-copy-number p15A origin of replication can be propagated in E. coli cells that contain a second plasmid with the ColE1 origin.
   2138..3745    +  CDS            PIP5K1A: PI51A_HUMAN - Experimental evidence at protein level: Swiss-Prot protein existence level 1. Catalyzes the phosphorylation of phosphatidylinositol 4- phosphate (PtdIns(4)P/PI4P) to form phosphatidylinositol 4,5- bisphosphate (PtdIns(4,5)P2/PIP2), a lipid second messenger that regulates several cellular processes such as signal transduction, vesicle trafficking, actin cytoskeleton dynamics, cell adhesion, and cell motility (PubMed:8955136, PubMed:21477596, PubMed:22942276). PtdIns(4,5)P2 can directly act as a second messenger or can be utilized as a precursor to generate other second messengers:
   3819..3862    -  rep_origin     CloDF13 ori (fragment): Plasmids containing the CloDF13 (CDF) origin of replication can be propagated in E. coli cells that contain additional plasmids with compatible origins.
   4022..4678    -  CDS            cat: CAT_ECOLX - Experimental evidence at protein level: Swiss-Prot protein existence level 1. This enzyme is an effector of chloramphenicol resistance in bacteria. From Escherichia coli. This protein is used as a marker in many commonly used cloning vectors, such as pACYC184.
