[The description below was written by a language model from this plasmid's Addgene catalogue record and pLannotate feature annotations shown in this document.]
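Description:
p15aC-1D-5 is a low-copy bacterial expression plasmid built on the p15aC backbone for co-expressing two eukaryotic phosphoinositide-pathway enzymes in Escherichia coli. It replicates from the p15A origin, which is compatible with ColE1-type plasmids and so allows the construct to be maintained alongside a second plasmid in the same cell. Selection is by chloramphenicol through the cat (chloramphenicol acetyltransferase) gene. This gene lies immediately next to an element annotated as the AmpR (bla) promoter across the sequence junction, an arrangement that suggests this promoter drives the marker. The feature table also flags short fragments resembling the RSF and CloDF13 origins. These are only tens of bases long and are probably partial sequence matches rather than functional replicons.

The payload is a two-gene operon under proD, a constitutive insulated bacterial promoter. The first cistron encodes phosphatidylinositol synthase (PIS) from Trypanosoma brucei, and the second encodes human phosphatidylinositol 4-phosphate 5-kinase type-1 alpha isoform 2 (PIP5K1A). Each carries an N-terminal myc tag for detection, and both were assembled by Gibson cloning. The automated annotation of the 4,678 nt sequence recognises only the PIP5K1A coding region. PIS, proD and the myc tags are not annotated, although the unannotated stretch upstream of the kinase is where the catalogue entry would place them.

PIS would supply phosphatidylinositol, a lipid E. coli does not normally make, while the kinase converts PI4P to PI(4,5)P2. The construct belongs to a set designed to reconstitute phosphoinositide synthesis in E. coli as a platform for studying these lipids. The record names no PI 4-kinase on this plasmid.
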