Addgene plasmid #107865: p15aC-1D-5
Purpose: Bacterial expression of PIS and PI4P5K
Depositing lab: Sanford Simon. Depositing organization: Rockefeller University. Publication: Escherichia coli as a platform for the study of phosphoinositide biology. Botero S, Chiaroni-Clarke R, Simon SM. Sci Adv. 2019 Mar 27;5(3):eaat4872. doi: 10.1126/sciadv.aat4872. eCollection 2019 Mar. PubMed 30944849.
Backbone
  Vector backbone: p15aC
  Vector type: Bacterial Expression
Growth in bacteria
  Bacterial resistance: Chloramphenicol, 25 μg/mL
  Growth temperature: 30°C
  Growth strain: DH5alpha
  Copy number: Low Copy
Gene/Insert 1
  Gene/Insert name: PIS (alt names: phosphatidyl inositol synthase; phosphatidylinositol synthase; PI synthase)
  Species: Trypanosome brucei
  Promoter: proD
  Tag / fusion protein: myc (N terminal on insert)
  Cloning method: Gibson Cloning
  Sequencing primers: 5′ TATTTCTAGATTTCAGTGCA; 3′ AAGATACTCTCAACCACGTAGAA
Gene/Insert 2
  Gene/Insert name: phosphatidylinositol 4-phosphate 5-kinase (alt names: phosphatidylinositol 4-phosphate 5-kinase type-1 α isoform 2; PI4P5Kα; PI4P5K)
  Species: H. sapiens (human)
  Promoter: proD (in operon)
  Tag / fusion protein: myc (N terminal on insert)
  Cloning method: Gibson Cloning
  Sequencing primers: 5′ GCATGTATCATCTGGCGGTTCT; 3′ TTACAACAGTACTGCGATGA
Resource information
  A portion of this plasmid was derived from a plasmid made by: Trypanosome brucei phosphatidyl inositol synthase (PIS)(30) was kindly provided by Dr. Terry K. Smith of The University of St Andrews, UK. Human phosphatidylinositol 4-phosphate 5-kinase type-1 α isoform 2 (PI4P5Kα, PI4P5K)(51) was kindly provided by Dr. Richard A. Anderson of the University of Wisconsin - Madison. See references in paper
Terms and licenses: Academic/Nonprofit Terms; Industry Terms: Not Available to Industry
How to cite: p15aC-1D-5 was a gift from Sanford Simon (Addgene plasmid # 107865 ; http://n2t.net/addgene:107865 ; RRID:Addgene_107865)
